>Addgene plasmid #63791 | pGS1222 | depositor full sequence | sequence record 106478 | Full plasmid sequence, partially sequenced
CGAATTCATCGATGATATCAGATCCACTAGTGGCCTATGCGGCCGCGGATCTGCCGGTCTCCCTATAGTG
AGTCGTATTAATTTCGATAAGCCAGGTTAACCTGCATTAATGAATCGGCCAACGCGCGGGGAGAGGCGGT
TTGCGTATTGGGCGCTCTTCCGCTTCCTCGCTCACTGACTCGCTGCGCTCGGTCGTTCGGCTGCGGCGAG
CGGTATCAGCTCACTCAAAGGCGGTAATACGGTTATCCACAGAATCAGGGGATAACGCAGGAAAGAACAT
GTGAGCAAAAGGCCAGCAAAAGGCCAGGAACCGTAAAAAGGCCGCGTTGCTGGCGTTTTTCCATAGGCTC
CGCCCCCCTGACGAGCATCACAAAAATCGACGCTCAAGTCAGAGGTGGCGAAACCCGACAGGACTATAAA
GATACCAGGCGTTTCCCCCTGGAAGCTCCCTCGTGCGCTCTCCTGTTCCGACCCTGCCGCTTACCGGATA
CCTGTCCGCCTTTCTCCCTTCGGGAAGCGTGGCGCTTTCTCAATGCTCACGCTGTAGGTATCTCAGTTCG
GTGTAGGTCGTTCGCTCCAAGCTGGGCTGTGTGCACGAACCCCCCGTTCAGCCCGACCGCTGCGCCTTAT
CCGGTAACTATCGTCTTGAGTCCAACCCGGTAAGACACGACTTATCGCCACTGGCAGCAGCCACTGGTAA
CAGGATTAGCAGAGCGAGGTATGTAGGCGGTGCTACAGAGTTCTTGAAGTGGTGGCCTAACTACGGCTAC
ACTAGAAGGACAGTATTTGGTATCTGCGCTCTGCTGAAGCCAGTTACCTTCGGAAAAAGAGTTGGTAGCT
CTTGATCCGGCAAACAAACCACCGCTGGTAGCGGTGGTTTTTTTGTTTGCAAGCAGCAGATTACGCGCAG
AAAAAAAGGATCTCAAGAAGATCCTTTGATCTTTTCTACGGGGTCTGACGCTCAGTGGAACGAAAACTCA
CGTTAAGGGATTTTGGTCATGAGATTATCAAAAAGGATCTTCACCTAGATCCTTTTAAATTAAAAATGAA
GTTTTAAATCAATCTAAAGTATATATGAGTAAACTTGGTCTGACAGTTACCAATGCTTAATCAGTGAGGC
ACCTATCTCAGCGATCTGTCTATTTCGTTCATCCATAGTTGCCTGACTCCCCGTCGTGTAGATAACTACG
ATACGGGAGGGCTTACCATCTGGCCCCAGTGCTGCAATGATACCGCGAGACCCACGCTCACCGGCTCCAG
ATTTATCAGCAATAAACCAGCCAGCCGGAAGGGCCGAGCGCAGAAGTGGTCCTGCAACTTTATCCGCCTC
CATCCAGTCTATTAATTGTTGCCGGGAAGCTAGAGTAAGTAGTTCGCCAGTTAATAGTTTGCGCAACGTT
GTTGCCATTGCTACAGGCATCGTGGTGTCACGCTCGTCGTTTGGTATGGCTTCATTCAGCTCCGGTTCCC
AACGATCAAGGCGAGTTACATGATCCCCCATGTTGTGCAAAAAAGCGGTTAGCTCCTTCGGTCCTCCGAT
CGTTGTCAGAAGTAAGTTGGCCGCAGTGTTATCACTCATGGTTATGGCAGCACTGCATAATTCTCTTACT
GTCATGCCATCCGTAAGATGCTTTTCTGTGACTGGTGAGTACTCAACCAAGTCATTCTGAGAATAGTGTA
TGCGGCGACCGAGTTGCTCTTGCCCGGCGTCAATACGGGATAATACCGCGCCACATAGCAGAACTTTAAA
AGTGCTCATCATTGGAAAACGTTCTTCGGGGCGAAAACTCTCAAGGATCTTACCGCTGTTGAGATCCAGT
TCGATGTAACCCACTCGTGCACCCAACTGATCTTCAGCATCTTTTACTTTCACCAGCGTTTCTGGGTGAG
CAAAAACAGGAAGGCAAAATGCCGCAAAAAAGGGAATAAGGGCGACACGGAAATGTTGAATACTCATACT
CTTCCTTTTTCAATATTATTGAAGCATTTATCAGGGTTATTGTCTCATGAGCGGATACATATTTGAATGT
ATTTAGAAAAATAAACAAATAGGGGTTCCGCGCACATTTCCCCGAAAAGTGCCACCTGACGTCTAAGAAA
CCATTATTATCATGACATTAACCTATAAAAATAGGCGTATCACGAGGCCCTTTCGTCTCGCGCGTTTCGG
TGATGACGGTGAAAACCTCTGACACATGCAGCTCCCGGAGACGGTCACAGCTTGTCTGTAAGCGGATGCC
GGGAGCAGACAAGCCCGTCAGGGCGCGTCAGCGGGTGTTGGCGGGTGTCGGGGCTGGCTTAACTATGCGG
CATCAGAGCAGATTGTACTGAGAGTGCACCATATGGACATATTGTCGTTAGAACGCGGCTACAATTAATA
CATAACCTTATGTATCATACACATACGATTTAGGTGACACTATAGAACGCGGCCGCCAGCCGAAGCTTCG
TACGCTGCAGGTCGACGGATCGGTGACGGTGCTGGTTTAATTAACATGTCTAAAGGTGAAGAATTATTCA
CTGGTGTTGTCCCAATTTTGGTTGAATTAGATGGTGATGTTAATGGTCACAAATTTTCTGTCTCCGGTGA
AGGTGAAGGTGATGCTACTTACGGTAAATTGACCTTAAAATTTATTTGTACTACTGGTAAATTGCCAGTT
CCATGGCCAACCTTAGTCACTACTTTAACTTATGGTGTTCAATGTTTTTCTAGATACCCAGATCATATGA
AACAACATGACTTTTTCAAGTCTGCCATGCCAGAAGGTTATGTTCAAGAAAGAACTATTTTTTTCAAAGA
TGACGGTAACTACAAGACCAGAGCTGAAGTCAAGTTTGAAGGTGATACCTTAGTTAATAGAATCGAATTA
AAAGGTATTGATTTTAAAGAAGATGGTAACATTTTAGGTCACAAATTGGAATACAACTATAACTCTCACA
ATGTTTACATCATGGCTGACAAACAAAAGAATGGTATCAAAGTTAACTTCAAAATTAGACACAACATTGA
AGATGGTTCTGTTCAATTAGCTGACCATTATCAACAAAATACTCCAATTGGTGATGGTCCAGTCTTGTTA
CCAGACAACCATTACTTATCCACTCAATCTGCCTTATCCAAAGATCCAAACGAAAAGAGAGACCACATGG
TCTTGTTAGAATTTGTTACTGCTGCTGGTATTACCCATGGTATGGATGAATTGTACAAAGGTAGTGCTTG
GAGTCATCCACAATTCGAAAAAGGTGGAGGTTCCGGAGGTGGATCGGGAGGTTCTGCCTGGTCTCATCCA
CAATTTGAGAAGTAAGGTACCGCGCGCGCCACTTCTAAATAAGCGAATTTCTTATGATTTATGATTTTTA
TTATTAAATAAGTTATAAAAAAAATAAGTGTATACAAATTTTAAAGTGACTCTTAGGTTTTAAAACGAAA
ATTCTTATTCTTGAGTAACTCTTTCCTGTAGGTCAGGTTGCTTTCTCAGGTATAGTATGAGGTCGCTCTT
ATTGACCACACCTCTACCGGCAGATCCGCTAGGGATAACAGGGTAATATAGATCTGTTTAGCTTGCCTCG
TCCCCGCCGGGTCACCCGGCCAGCGACATGGAGGCCCAGAATACCCTCCTTGACAGTCTTGACGTGCGCA
GCTCAGGGGCATGATGTGACTGTCGCCCGTACATTTAGCCCATACATCCCCATGTATAATCATTTGCATC
CATACATTTTGATGGCCGCACGGCGCGAAGCAAAAATTACGGCTCCTCGCTGCGGACCTGCGAGCAGGGA
AACGCTCCCCTCACAGACGCGTTGAATTGTCCCCACGCCGCGCCCCTGTAGAGAAATATAAAAGGTTAGG
ATTTGCCACTGAGGTTCTTCTTTCATATACTTCCTTTTAAAATCTTGCTAGGATACAGTTCTCACATCAC
ATCCGAACATAAACAACCATGACAGTCAACACTAAGACCTATAGTGAGAGAGCAGAAACTCATGCCTCAC
CAGTAGCACAACGATTATTTCGATTAATGGAACTGAAGAAAACCAATTTATGTGCATCAATTGATGTTGA
TACCANTAAGGAATTCCTTGAATTAATTGATAAATTGGGTCNTTATGTATGCTTAATCAAGACTCATATT
GATATAATCAATGATTTTTCCTATGAATCCACTATTGAACCATTATTAGAACTTTCACGTAAACATCAAT
TTATGATTTTTGAAGATAGAAAATTTGCTGATATTGGTAATACCGTGAAGAAACAATATATTGGTGGAGT
TTATAAAATTAGTAGTTGGGCAGATATTACTAATGCTCATGGTGTCACTGGGAATGGAGTAGTTGAAGGA
TTAAAACAGGGAGCTAAAGAAACCACCACCAACCAAGAGCCAAGAGGGTTATTGATGTTAGCTGAATTAT
CATCAGTGGGATCATTAGCATATGGAGAATATTCTCAAAAAACTGTTGAAATTGCTAAATCCGATAAGGA
ATTTGTTATTGGATTTATTGCCCAACGTGATATGGGTGGACAAGAAGAAGGATTTGATTGGCTTATTATG
ACACCTGGAGTTGGATTAGATGATAAAGGTGATGGATTAGGACAACAATATAGAACTGTTGATGAAGTTG
TTAGCACTGGAACTGATATTATCATTGTTGGTAGAGGATTGTTTGGTAAAGGAAGAGATCCAGATATTGA
AGGTAAAAGGTATAGAGATGCTGGTTGGAATGCTTATTTGAAAAAGACTGGCCAATTATAATCTGTACTG
ACAATAAAAAGATTCTTGTTTTCAAGAACTTGTCATTTGTATAGTTTTTTTATATTGTAGTTGTTCTATT
TTAATCAAATGTTAGCGTGATTTATATTTTTTTTCGCCTCGACATCATCTGCCCAGATGCGAAGTTAAGT
GCGCAGAAAGTAATATCATGCGTCAATCGTATGTGAATGCTGGTCGCTATACTGCTGTCGATTCGATACT
AACGCCGCCATCCAGTGTCGAAAACGAGCT
Features (pLannotate 1.2.2; 14 found; start..end, strand, type, name):
     62..80      -  promoter       T7 promoter: promoter for bacteriophage T7 RNA polymerase
    102..155     -  CDS            lacI (fragment): lac repressor; lacI; The lac repressor binds to the lac operator to inhibit transcription in E. coli. This inhibition can be relieved by adding lactose or isopropyl-β-D-thiogalactopyranoside (IPTG).
    338..926     -  rep_origin     ori: high-copy-number ColE1/pMB1/pBR322/pUC origin of replication
   1097..1957    -  CDS            AmpR: β-lactamase; bla; confers resistance to ampicillin, carbenicillin, and related antibiotics
   1958..2062    -  promoter       AmpR promoter: bla
   2157..2192    +  CDS            rop (fragment): Rop protein, which maintains plasmids at low copy number; rop
   2294..2345    +  misc_feature   bom (fragment): basis of mobility region from pBR322
   2408..2426    +  promoter       SP6 promoter: promoter for bacteriophage SP6 RNA polymerase
   2496..3209    +  CDS            GFP (S65T): GFP (S65T) is a basic (constitutively fluorescent) green fluorescent protein published in 1995, derived from Aequorea victoria.
   3234..3274    +  CDS            Twin-Strep-tag (fragment): two Strep-Tag®II moieties connected by a linker for enhanced binding to Strep-Tactin®, an engineered form of streptavidin (Schmidt et al., 2013)
   3333..3520    +  terminator     ADH1 terminator: S. cerevisiae ADH1; transcription terminator for the S. cerevisiae alcohol dehydrogenase 1 (ADH1) gene
   3595..3938    +  promoter       TEF promoter: Ashbya gossypii TEF promoter
   3957..4745    +  CDS            URA3: PYRF_YEAST - Experimental evidence at protein level: Swiss-Prot protein existence level 1. From Saccharomyces cerevisiae (strain ATCC 204508 / S288c) (Baker's yeast).
   4757..4954    +  terminator     TEF terminator: Ashbya gossypii TEF terminator
