[The description below was written by a language model from this plasmid's Addgene catalogue record and pLannotate feature annotations shown in this document.]
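Description:
pGS1222 is a roughly 5 kb E. coli cloning vector that serves as a template for generating homologous-recombination cassettes for C-terminal protein tagging in Saccharomyces cerevisiae. It is maintained in bacteria through a high-copy ColE1/pUC-type origin and an ampicillin resistance gene (β-lactamase with its own promoter). No yeast replication origin is annotated, consistent with its role as a cassette source rather than a yeast-replicating plasmid. The record states that it was derived from pGS1212 by site-directed mutagenesis, with part of the plasmid originating from the pKT209 tagging vector. Short lacI, rop and bom fragments are backbone remnants, and T7 and SP6 promoters flank the cassette region.

The payload is a promoterless tagging module followed by a selectable marker. A GFP coding sequence (catalogued as eGFP; the annotation tool matches it to the S65T variant) is followed by a Twin-Strep tag, two Strep-tag II units joined by a linker that bind Strep-Tactin with enhanced affinity, and then the S. cerevisiae ADH1 terminator. The automated annotation recognises only a fragment of the Twin-Strep tag, which may reflect the depositor's adapted tag sequence, and the sequence record is only partially verified by sequencing. Downstream lies a URA3 marker driven by the Ashbya gossypii TEF promoter and closed by the TEF terminator.

Because the tag has no promoter of its own, integrating the cassette in frame at the 3′ end of a chromosomal gene leaves the fusion under the endogenous promoter, while URA3 allows selection of integrants by uracil prototrophy. The resulting fusion protein can be followed by fluorescence and affinity-purified through the Strep tag, supporting characterisation of endogenous macromolecular assemblies in yeast.
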