Addgene plasmid #63791: pGS1222
Purpose: Vector to create a cassette for homologous recombination in S. cerevisiae; adds a C-terminal eGFP Twin-Strep tag followed by URA3 selection marker
Depositing lab: Monika Golas & Bjoern Sander. Depositing organization: Aarhus University. Publication: Strep-tag II and Twin-Strep Based Cassettes for Protein Tagging by Homologous Recombination and Characterization of Endogenous Macromolecular Assemblies in Saccharomyces cerevisiae. Rai J, Pemmasani JK, Voronovsky A, Jensen IS, Manavalan A, Nyengaard JR, Golas MM, Sander B. Mol Biotechnol. 2014 Jun 27. 10.1007/s12033-014-9778-5 PubMed 24969434.
Backbone
  Vector backbone: pGS1212
  Backbone size w/o insert (bp): 4940
  Total vector size (bp): 5000
  Vector type: E. coli cloning vector
  Selectable markers: URA3
Growth in bacteria
  Bacterial resistance: Ampicillin, 100 μg/mL
  Growth temperature: 37°C
  Growth strain: DH5alpha
  Copy number: High Copy
Gene/Insert
  Gene/Insert name: eGFP-Twin-Strep tag followed by URA3
  Species: Synthetic
  Promoter: none
  Tag / fusion protein: eGFP-Twin-Strep tag (C terminal on backbone)
  Cloning method: Unknown
  Sequencing primers: 5′ CTGGCTTAACTATGCGGCATCAG; 3′ gcaacctgacctacaggaaagag
Resource information
  A portion of this plasmid was derived from a plasmid made by: Mark A. Sheff and Kurt S. Thorn (pKT209)
Terms and licenses: Academic/Nonprofit Terms; Industry Terms: Not Available to Industry
Depositor comments: Derived from plasmid pGS1212 by site-directed mutagenesis. The Twin-Strep tag sequence is adapted from the sequence of commercial Twin-Strep tag plasmids offered by IBA, Goettingen, Germany.
How to cite: pGS1222 was a gift from Monika Golas & Bjoern Sander (Addgene plasmid # 63791 ; http://n2t.net/addgene:63791 ; RRID:Addgene_63791)
