>Addgene plasmid #63791 | pGS1222 | addgene partial sequence | sequence record 110135 | T7 5'-TAATACGACTCACTATAGGG-3'
CGCGGCCGCATAGGCCACTAGTGGATCTGATATCATCGATGAATTCGAGCTCGTTTTCGACACTGGATGG
CGGCGTTAGTATCGAATCGACAGCAGTATAGCGACCAGCATTCACATACGATTGACGCATGATATTACTT
TCTGCGCACTTAACTTCGCATCTGGGCAGATGATGTCGAGGCGAAAAAAAATATAAATCACGCTAACATT
TGATTAAAATAGAACAACTACAATATAAAAAAACTATACAAATGACAAGTTCTTGAAAACAAGAATCTTT
TTATTGTCAGTACAGATTATAATTGGCCAGTCTTTTTCAAATAAGCATTCCAACCAGCATCTCTATACCT
TTTACCTTCAATATCTGGATCTCTTCCTTTACCAAACAATCCTCTACCAACAATGATAATATCAGTTCCA
GTGCTAACAACTTCATCAACAGTTCTATATTGTTGTCCTAATCCATCACCTTTATCATCTAATCCAACTC
CAGGTGTCATAATAAGCCAATCAAATCCTTCTTCTTGTCCACCCATATCACGTTGGGCAATAAATCCAAT
AACAAATTCCTTATCGGATTTAGCAATTTCAACAGTTTTTTGAGAATATTCTCCATATGCTAATGATCCC
ACTGATGATAATTCAGCTAACATCAATAACCCTCTTGGCTCTTGGTTGGTGGTGGTTTCTTTAGCTCCCT
GTTTTAATCCTTCAACTACTCCATTCCCAGTGACACCATGAGCATTAGTAATATCTGCCCAACTACTAAT
TTTATAAACTCCACCAATATATTGTTTCTTCACGGTATTACCAATATCAGCAAATTTTCTATCTTCAAAA
ATCATAAATTGATGTTTACGTGAAAGTTCTAATAATGGTTCAATAGTGGATTCATAGGAAAAATCATTGA
TTATATCAATATGAGTCTTGATTAAGCATAC
