>Addgene plasmid #63791 | pGS1222 | addgene partial sequence | sequence record 110136 | Sp6 5'-ATTTAGGTGACACTATAG-3'
CGAAGCTTCGTACGCTGCAGGTCGACGGATCGGTGACGGTGCTGGTTTAATTAACATGTCTAAAGGTGAA
GAATTATTCACTGGTGTTGTCCCAATTTTGGTTGAATTAGATGGTGATGTTAATGGTCACAAATTTTCTG
TCTCCGGTGAAGGTGAAGGTGATGCTACTTACGGTAAATTGACCTTAAAATTTATTTGTACTACTGGTAA
ATTGCCAGTTCCATGGCCAACCTTAGTCACTACTTTAACTTATGGTGTTCAATGTTTTTCTAGATACCCA
GATCATATGAAACAACATGACTTTTTCAAGTCTGCCATGCCAGAAGGTTATGTTCAAGAAAGAACTATTT
TTTTCAAAGATGACGGTAACTACAAGACCAGAGCTGAAGTCAAGTTTGAAGGTGATACCTTAGTTAATAG
AATCGAATTAAAAGGTATTGATTTTAAAGAAGATGGTAACATTTTAGGTCACAAATTGGAATACAACTAT
AACTCTCACAATGTTTACATCATGGCTGACAAACAAAAGAATGGTATCAAAGTTAACTTCAAAATTAGAC
ACAACATTGAAGATGGTTCTGTTCAATTAGCTGACCATTATCAACAAAATACTCCAATTGGTGATGGTCC
AGTCTTGTTACCAGACAACCATTACTTATCCACTCAATCTGCCTTATCCAAAGATCCAAACGAAAAGAGA
GACCACATGGTCTTGTTAGAATTTGTTACTGCTGCTGGTATTACCCATGGTATGGATGAATTGTACAAAG
GTAGTGCTTGGAGTCATCCACAATTCGAAAAAGGTGGAGGTTCCGGAGGTGGATCGGGAGGTTCTGCCTG
GTCTCATCCACAATTTGAGAAGTAAGGTACCGCGCGCGCCACTTCTAAATAAGCGAATTTCTTATGATTT
ATGATTTTTATTATTAAATAAGTTATAAAAA
